>Addgene plasmid #55750 | pCS5 | depositor full sequence | sequence record 86407 | pCS5 sequence 4613 bps
TTCTCATGTTTGACAGCTTATCATCGATAAGCTTTAATGCGGTAGTTTATCACAGTTAAATTGCTAACGC
AGTCAGGCACCGTGTATGAAATCTAACAATGCGCTCATCGTCATCCTCGGCACCGTCACCCTGGATGCTG
TAGGCATAGGCTTGGTTATGCCGGTACTGCCGGGCCTCTTGCGGGATATCGTCCATTCCGACAGCATCGC
CAGTCACTATGGCGTGCTGCTAGCGCTATATGCGTTGATGCAATTTCTATGCGCACCCGTTCTCGGAGCA
CTGTCCGACCGCTTTGGCCGCCGCCCAGTCCTGCTCGCTTCGCTACTTGGAGCCACTATCGACTACGCGA
TCATGGCGACCACACCCGTCCTGTGGATCCTCTACGCCGGACGCATCGTGGCCGGCATCACCGGCGCCAC
AGGTGCGGTTGCTGGCGCCTATATCGCCGACATCACCGATGGGGAAGATCGGGCTCGCCACTTCGGGCTC
ATGAGCGCTTGTTTCGGCGTGGGTATGGTGGCAGGCCCCGTGGCCGGGGGACTGTTGGGCGCCATCTCCT
TGCATGCACCATTCCTTGCGGCGGCGGTGCTCAACGGCCTCAACCTACTACTGGGCTGCTTCCTAATGCA
GGAGTCGCATAAGGGAGAGCGTCGACCGATGCCCTTGAGAGCCTTCAACCCAGTCAGCTCCTTCCGGTGG
GCGCGGGGCATGACTATCGTCGCCGCACTTATGACTGTCTTCTTTATCATGCAACTCGTAGGACAGGTGC
CGGCAGCGCTCTGGGTCATTTTCGGCGAGGACCGCTTTCGCTGGAGCGCGACGATGATCGGCCTGTCGCT
TGCGGTATTCGGAATCTTGCACGCCCTCGCTCAAGCCTTCGTCACTGGTCCCGCCACCAAACGTTTCGGC
GAGAAGCAGGCCATTATCGCCGGCATGGCGGCCGACGCGCTGGGCTACGTCTTGCTGGCGTTCGCGACGC
GAGGCTGGATGGCCTTCCCCATTATGATTCTTCTCGCTTCCGGCGGCATCGGGATGCCCGCGTTGCAGGC
CATGCTGTCCAGGCAGGTAGATGACGACCATCAGGGACAGCTTCAAGGATCGCTCGCGGCTCTTACCAGC
CTAACTTCGATCATTGGACCGCTGATCGTCACGGCGATTTATGCCGCCTCGGCGAGCACATGGAACGGGT
TGGCATGGATTGTAGGCGCCGCCCTATACCTTGTCTGCCTCCCCGCGTTGCGTCGCGGTGCATGGAGCCG
GGCCACCTCGACCTGAATGGAAGCCGGCGGCACCTCGCTAACGGATTCACCACTCCAAGAATTGGAGCCA
ATCAATTCTTGCGGAGAACTGTGAATGCGCAAACCAACCCTTGGCAGAACATATCCATCGCGTCCGCCAT
CTCCAGCAGCCGCACGCGGCGCATCTCGGGCAGCGTTGGGTCCTGGCCACGGGTGCGCATGATCGTGCTC
CTGTCGTTGAGGACCCGGCTAGGCTGGCGGGGTTGCCTTACTGGTTAGCAGAATGAATCACCGATACGCG
AGCGAACGTGAAGCGACTGCTGCTGCAAAACGTCTGCGACCTGAGCAACAACATGAATGGTCTTCGGTTT
CCGTGTTTCGTAAAGTCTGGAAACGCGGAAGTCAGCGCCCTGCACCATTATGTTCCGGATCTGCATCGCA
GGATGCTGCTGGCTACCCTGTGGAACACCTACATCTGTATTAACGAAGCGCTGGCATTGACCCTGAGTGA
TTTTTCTCTGGTCCCGCCGCATCCATACCGCCAGTTGTTTACCCTCACAACGTTCCAGTAACCGGGCATG
TTCATCATCAGTAACCCGTATCGTGAGCATCCTCTCTCGTTTCATCGGTATCATTACCCCCATGAACAGA
AATCCCCCTTACACGGAGGCATCAGTGACCAAACAGGAAAAAACCGCCCTTAACATGGCCCGCTTTATCA
GAAGCCAGACATTAACGCTTCTGGAGAAACTCAACGAGCTGGACGCGGATGAACAGGCAGACATCTGTGA
ATCGCTTCACGACCACGCTGATGAGCTTTACCGCAGCTGCCTCGCGCGTTTCGGTGATGACGGTGAAAAC
CTCTGACACATGCAGCTCCCGGAGACGGTCACAGCTTGTCTGTAAGCGGATGCCGGGAGCAGACAAGCCC
GTCAGGGCGCGTCAGCGGGTGTTGGCGGGTGTCGGGGCGCAGCCATGACCCAGTCACGTAGCGATAGCGG
AGTGTATACTGGCTTAACTATGCGGCATCAGAGCAGATTGTACTGAGAGTGCACCATATGCGGTGTGAAA
TACCGCACAGATGCGTAAGGAGAAAATACCGCATCAGGCGCTCTTCCGCTTCCTCGCTCACTGACTCGCT
GCGCTCGGTCGTTCGGCTGCGGCGAGCGGTATCAGCTCACTCAAAGGCGGTAATACGGTTATCCACAGAA
TCAGGGGATAACGCAGGAAAGAACATGTGAGCAAAAGGCCAGCAAAAGGCCAGGAACCGTAAAAAGGCCG
CGTTGCTGGCGTTTTTCCATAGGCTCCGCCCCCCTGACGAGCATCACAAAAATCGACGCTCAAGTCAGAG
GTGGCGAAACCCGACAGGACTATAAAGATACCAGGCGTTTCCCCCTGGAAGCTCCCTCGTGCGCTCTCCT
GTTCCGACCCTGCCGCTTACCGGATACCTGTCCGCCTTTCTCCCTTCGGGAAGCGTGGCGCTTTCTCATA
GCTCACGCTGTAGGTATCTCAGTTCGGTGTAGGTCGTTCGCTCCAAGCTGGGCTGTGTGCACGAACCCCC
CGTTCAGCCCGACCGCTGCGCCTTATCCGGTAACTATCGTCTTGAGTCCAACCCGGTAAGACACGACTTA
TCGCCACTGGCAGCAGCCACTGGTAACAGGATTAGCAGAGCGAGGTATGTAGGCGGTGCTACAGAGTTCT
TGAAGTGGTGGCCTAACTACGGCTACACTAGAAGGACAGTATTTGGTATCTGCGCTCTGCTGAAGCCAGT
TACCTTCGGAAAAAGAGTTGGTAGCTCTTGATCCGGCAAACAAACCACCGCTGGTAGCGGTGGTTTTTTT
GTTTGCAAGCAGCAGATTACGCGCAGAAAAAAAGGATCTCAAGAAGATCCTTTGATCTTTTCTACGGGGT
CTGACGCTCAGTGGAACGAAAACTCACGTTAAGGGATTTTGGTCATGAGATTATCAAAAAGGATCTTCAC
CTAGATCCTTTTAAATTAAAAATGAAGTTTTAAATCAATCTAAAGTATATATGAGTAAACTTGGTCTGAC
AGTTACCAATGCTTAATCAGTGAGGCACCTATCTCAGCGATCTGTCTATTTCGTTCATCCATAGTTGCCT
GACTCCCCGTCGTGTAGATAACTACGATACGGGAGGGCTTACCATCTGGCCCCAGTGCTGCAATGATACC
GCGAGACCCACGCTCACCGGCTCCAGATTTATCAGCAATAAACCAGCCAGCCGGAAGGGCCGAGCGCAGA
AGTGGTCCTGCAACTTTATCCGCCTCCATCCAGTCTATTAATACGACTCACTATAGGGGAATTGTGAGCG
GATAACAATTCCCCTCTAGAAATAATTTTGTTTAACTTTAAGAAGGAGATATACCATGGCTAGCGCACAG
CTGGAGAAGAAACTGCAGGCTCTGGAGAAGAAACTGGCACAGCTGGAGTGGAAAAACCAGGCACTGGAGA
AGAAACTGGCACAGGGTGGAAGCGGGGAACTGCAGGACGAGGCAGCGCGGCTATCGTGGCTGGCCACGAC
GGGCGTTCCTTGCGCAGCTGTGCTCGACGTTGTCACTGAAGCGGGAAGGGACTGGCTGCTATTGGGCGAA
GTGCCGGGGCAGGATCTCCTGTCATCTCACCTTGCTCCTGCCGAGAAAGTATCCATCATGGCTGATGCAA
TGCGGCGGCTGCATACGCTTGATCCGGCTACCTGCCCATTCGACCACCAAGCGAAACATCGCATCGAGCG
AGCACGTACTCGGATGGAAGCCGGTCTTGTCGATCAGGATGATCTGGACGAAGAGCATCAGGGGCTCGCG
CCAGCCGAACTGTTCGCCAGGCTCAAGGCGAGCATGCCCGACGGCGAGGATCTCGTCGTGACCCACGGCG
ATGCCTGCTTGCCGAATATCATGGAGGAAAATGGCCGCTTTTCTGGATTCATCGACTGTGGCCGGCTGGG
TGTGGCGGACCGCTATCAGGACATAGCGTTGGCTACCCGTGATATTGCCGAAGAGCTTGGCGGCGAATGG
GCTGACCGCTTCCTCGTGCTTTACGGTATCGCCGCTCCCGATTCGCAGCGCATCGCCTTCTATCGCCTTC
TTGACGAGTTCTTCTAAGGATCCGAATTCGAGCTCCGTCGACAAGCTTGCGGCCGCACTCGAGCACCACC
ACCACCACCACTGAGATCCGGCTGCTAACAAAGCCCGAAAGGAAGCTGAGTTGGCTGCTGCCACCGCTGA
GCAATAACTAGCATAACCCCTTGGGGCCTCTAAACGGGTCTTGAGGGGTTTTTTGGACGTCTAAGAAACC
ATTATTATCATGACATTAACCTATAAAAATAGGCGTATCACGAGGCCCTTTCGTCTTCAAGAA
Features (pLannotate 1.2.2; 14 found; start..end, strand, type, name):
     10..38      +  promoter       tet promoter: E. coli promoter for tetracycline efflux protein gene
     86..1276    +  CDS            TcR: tetracycline efflux protein; tet; confers resistance to tetracycline
   1518..1898    -  CDS            YPB1_ECOLX: Protein predicted: Swiss-Prot protein existence level 4. From Escherichia coli.
   1915..2106    +  CDS            rop: Rop protein, which maintains plasmids at low copy number; rop
   2208..2348    +  misc_feature   bom: basis of mobility region from pBR322
   2534..3122    -  rep_origin     ori: high-copy-number ColE1/pMB1/pBR322/pUC origin of replication
   3294..3542    -  CDS            bla(M) (fragment): β-lactamase lacking the signal sequence; bla(M); allows cytosolic expression of β-lactamase
   3539..3557    +  promoter       T7 promoter: promoter for bacteriophage T7 RNA polymerase
   3558..3582    +  protein_bind   lac operator: The lac repressor binds to the lac operator to inhibit transcription in E. coli. This inhibition can be relieved by adding lactose or isopropyl-β-D-thiogalactopyranoside (IPTG). lac repressor encoded by lacI
   3597..3619    +  RBS            RBS: efficient ribosome binding site from bacteriophage T7 gene 10 (Olins and Rangwala, 1989)
   3737..4355    +  CDS            NeoR/KanR (fragment): aminoglycoside phosphotransferase from Tn5; aph(3')-II (or nptII); confers resistance to neomycin, kanamycin, and G418 (Geneticin®)
   4404..4421    +  CDS            9xHis (fragment): 9xHis affinity tag
   4431..4480    +  CDS            SET1 (fragment): solubility-enhancement tag derived from T7 phage gene 10B
   4488..4535    +  terminator     T7 terminator: transcription terminator for bacteriophage T7 RNA polymerase
