[The description below was written by a language model from this plasmid's Addgene catalogue record and pLannotate feature annotations shown in this document.]
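Description:
pCS5 is a bacterial expression plasmid built on the pBR322 backbone that encodes one half (the beta fragment) of a split kanamycin resistance enzyme, aminoglycoside phosphotransferase (3′)-IIa. It replicates in E. coli from the ColE1/pMB1-type origin. The pBR322 rop gene and bom mobilisation region are still present, although the catalogue lists the plasmid as high copy. Selection is by tetracycline, through the tet promoter and TcR efflux protein gene. The ampicillin resistance gene was deliberately deleted, and only a short residual β-lactamase fragment is annotated next to the expression cassette. The catalogue gives a total size of 4630 bp, while the deposited sequence is 4613 nt.

The payload replaces the former AmpR locus and is driven by a T7-lac promoter: a T7 promoter followed by a lac operator, then the efficient ribosome binding site from phage T7 gene 10. The coding region corresponds to residues 59–264 of KanR (Neo). Downstream, the annotation picks up partial matches to a His tag and a T7 gene 10B-derived sequence before the T7 terminator; the record does not say whether these are fused in frame to the fragment. There is also an unannotated stretch between the RBS and the KanR fragment whose content is not stated.

Transcription requires T7 RNA polymerase and is repressible by LacI where the host supplies it, since no lacI gene is annotated on the plasmid. The fragment is presumably inactive alone and is meant to be complemented by the other half of the enzyme expressed from a partner plasmid. Kanamycin resistance would then arise only when both plasmids are present, which fits the associated work on maintaining multiple plasmids in E. coli with a single selective marker.
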