Addgene plasmid #55750: pCS5
Purpose: Produces one half (beta) of aminoglycoside phosphotransferase (3′)-IIa when in the presence of T7 RNA Polymerase.
Depositing lab: Matthew Bennett. Depositing organization: Rice University. Publication: Stable maintenance of multiple plasmids in E. coli using a single selective marker. Schmidt CM, Shis DL, Nguyen-Huu TD, Bennett MR. ACS Synth Biol. 2012 Oct 19;1(10):445-50. doi: 10.1021/sb3000589. Epub 2012 Sep 4. PubMed 23656183.
Backbone
  Vector backbone: pBR322
  Backbone manufacturer: New England Biolabs
  Backbone size w/o insert (bp): 4361
  Total vector size (bp): 4630
  Vector type: Bacterial Expression
Growth in bacteria
  Bacterial resistance: Tetracycline, 10 μg/mL
  Growth temperature: 37°C
  Growth strain: DH10B
  Growth instructions: Deleted AmpR
  Copy number: High Copy
Gene/Insert
  Gene/Insert name: KanR (alt name: Neo)
  Species: Escherichia coli
  Insert size (bp): 816
  Mutation: Residues 59-264 of KanR
  GenBank ID: NC_012690.1
  Promoter: T7-lac
  Cloning method: Ligation Independent Cloning
  Sequencing primers: 5′ GCGACACGGAAATGTTGAATAC; 3′ TCACTGATGCCTCCGTGTA
Resource information
  A portion of this plasmid was derived from a plasmid made by: Split protein developed by Dr. Marc Ostermeier.
Terms and licenses: Academic/Nonprofit Terms; Industry Terms: Not Available to Industry
How to cite: pCS5 was a gift from Matthew Bennett (Addgene plasmid # 55750 ; http://n2t.net/addgene:55750 ; RRID:Addgene_55750)
