>Addgene plasmid #55750 | pCS5 | addgene partial sequence | sequence record 91776 | T7 5'-TAATACGACTCACTATAGGG-3'
ATTCCCCTCTAGAAATAATTTTGTTTAACTTTAAGAAGGAGATATACCATGGCTAGCGCACAGCTGGAGA
AGAAACTGCAGGCTCTGGAGAAGAAACTGGCACAGCTGGAGTGGAAAAACCAGGCACTGGAGAAGAAACT
GGCACAGGGTGGAAGCGGGGAACTGCAGGACGAGGCAGCGCGGCTATCGTGGCTGGCCACGACGGGCGTT
CCTTGCGCAGCTGTGCTCGACGTTGTCACTGAAGCGGGAAGGGACTGGCTGCTATTGGGCGAAGTGCCGG
GGCAGGATCTCCTGTCATCTCACCTTGCTCCTGCCGAGAAAGTATCCATCATGGCTGATGCAATGCGGCG
GCTGCATACGCTTGATCCGGCTACCTGCCCATTCGACCACCAAGCGAAACATCGCATCGAGCGAGCACGT
ACTCGGATGGAAGCCGGTCTTGTCGATCAGGATGATCTGGACGAAGAGCATCAGGGGCTCGCGCCAGCCG
AACTGTTCGCCAGGCTCAAGGCGAGCATGCCCGACGGCGAGGATCTCGTCGTGACCCACGGCGATGCCTG
CTTGCCGAATATCATGGAGGAAAATGGCCGCTTTTCTGGATTCATCGACTGTGGCCGGCTGGGTGTGGCG
GACCGCTATCAGGACATAGCGTTGGCTACCCGTGATATTGCCGAAGAGCTTGGCGGCGAATGGGCTGACC
GCTTCCTCGTGCTTTACGGTATCGCCGCTCCCGATTCGCAGCGCATCGCCTTCTATCGCCTTCTTGACGA
GTTCTTCTAAGGATCCGAATTCGAGCTCCGTCGACAAGCTTGCGGCCGCACTCGAGCACCACCACCACCA
CCACTGAGATCCGGCTGCTAACAAAGCCCGAAAGGAAGCTGAGTTGGCTGCTGCCACCGCTGAGCAATAA
CTAGCATAACCCCTTGGGGCCTCTAAACGGGTCTTGAGGGGTTTTTTGGACGTCTAAGAAACCATTATTA
TCATGACATTAACCTATAAAAATAGGCGTATCACGAGGCCCTTTCGTCTTCAAGAA
