>Addgene plasmid #55750 | pCS5 | addgene partial sequence | sequence record 91778 | T7term 5'-GCTAGTTATTGCTCAGCGG-3'
CTTTCGGGCTTTGTTAGCAGCCGGATCTCAGTGGTGGTGGTGGTGGTGCTCGAGTGCGGCCGCAAGCTTG
TCGACGGAGCTCGAATTCGGATCCTTAGAAGAACTCGTCAAGAAGGCGATAGAAGGCGATGCGCTGCGAA
TCGGGAGCGGCGATACCGTAAAGCACGAGGAAGCGGTCAGCCCATTCGCCGCCAAGCTCTTCGGCAATAT
CACGGGTAGCCAACGCTATGTCCTGATAGCGGTCCGCCACACCCAGCCGGCCACAGTCGATGAATCCAGA
AAAGCGGCCATTTTCCTCCATGATATTCGGCAAGCAGGCATCGCCGTGGGTCACGACGAGATCCTCGCCG
TCGGGCATGCTCGCCTTGAGCCTGGCGAACAGTTCGGCTGGCGCGAGCCCCTGATGCTCTTCGTCCAGAT
CATCCTGATCGACAAGACCGGCTTCCATCCGAGTACGTGCTCGCTCGATGCGATGTTTCGCTTGGTGGTC
GAATGGGCAGGTAGCCGGATCAAGCGTATGCAGCCGCCGCATTGCATCAGCCATGATGGATACTTTCTCG
GCAGGAGCAAGGTGAGATGACAGGAGATCCTGCCCCGGCACTTCGCCCAATAGCAGCCAGTCCCTTCCCG
CTTCAGTGACAACGTCGAGCACAGCTGCGCAAGGAACGCCCGTCGTGGCCAGCCACGATAGCCGCGCTGC
CTCGTCCTGCAGTTCCCCGCTTCCACCCTGTGCCAGTTTCTTCTCCAGTGCCTGGTTTTTCCACTCCAGC
TGTGCCAGTTTCTTCTCCAGAGCCTGCAGTTTCTTCTCCAGCTGTGCGCTAGCCATGGTATATCTCCTTC
TTAAAGTTAAACAAAATTATTTCTAGAGGGGAATTGTTATCCGCTCACAATTCCCCTATAGTGAGTCGTA
TTAATAGACTGGATGGAGGCGGATAAAGTTGCAGGACCACTTCTGCGCTCGGCCCTTCCGGCTGGCTGGT
TTATTGCTGATAAATCTGGAGCCGGTGAGCGTGGGTCTCGCGGTATCAT
